>Addgene plasmid #23079 | pWZ414-F55 | addgene partial sequence | sequence record 29015 | 23079 with pRS414-R 5'-CACCTCTGACTTGAGCGTCG
GCGGAGCCTATGGAAAACGCCAGCAACGCGGCCTTTTTACGGTTCCTGGCCTTTTGCTGGCCTTTTGCTC
ACATGCCTAGTTTCTTTTATTGAGACTTATTTTTAATATATATAGTACATGAAATAATAAAAAACCGAAA
AATGCATACATAAGGTTCTATTATATTCCCAATAGAATGATCGTTATTTTATTTTTTGAAAGGCATGAAA
ATAATTTCAAACACCGATTGTTTAACCACCGATTGTTTAACCACCGAAACCATATAAGGTTCTACCTTGT
CTCTTCAAAGCATAAACAACATCCAAAGAAGTAACAGTCTTTCTCTTGGCGTGTTCAGTGTAAGTAACAG
AGTCCCTGATGACGGATTCCAAGAAGGACTTAAGGACGGCTCTGACTTCTTCGTAGATCAAACCAGAAAT
ACGCTTGACACCACCTCTTCTAGCTAATCTTCTGATAGCTGGCTTAGTGATACCTTGGATGTTATCTCTT
AAGATCTTTCTGTGACGCTTGGCACCACCTCTACCTAGGCCTTTACCACCTCTACCGCGGCCGGACATTA
TTTTATTGTATTGATTGTTGTTTTTGCTACTCTTTTGAACAAGATGTAGGAAAAAAGATAGAGAAAA
