>Addgene plasmid #23079 | pWZ414-F55 | addgene partial sequence | sequence record 29016 | 23079 with T7
NCGNNGNCGANGGTATCGATAAGCTTGATATCGAATTCCTGCAGCCCCCTAGTCTCTTCGAAAATGATGT
TTATTGATAATTATTATACATGGTTTCTTGCCGGTTATAAAATTACGTATACTATCTAAGCATCTAAAAA
TTAGCCCCGCAATTATGTCTGTAAACGATAAATTACAGCATATATACCCTCCTCATGTCGTTAAAAGCAT
TGCGAATAGATAGATGAATAATGTATTAAAAAAGGAGATGTTTGTATGATGTCCCCCCAGTCTAAATGCA
TAGAAAAAAAAAAATTCCCGCTTTATATTCATGATCTTTCACCTCTTAGTCTTCTGGCCAATTTGATATC
CTTCTTTTGGATAGTAACACGCTTAGCGTGAATAGCAGCCAGATTAGTGTCTTCAAACAAAGAGACTAAG
TATGCTTCGACGGATTCTTGCAAAGCACCGATAGCAGAAGATTGAAATCTCAAGTCGGTCTTGAAATCTT
GAGCGATTTCTCTGACCAATCTTTGGAAAGGTAACTTTCTGATCAACAGTTCAGTAGATTTTTGGAATCT
TCTAATTTCTCTCAAGGCAACAGTACCTGGCTTATATCTGTGAGGCTTCTTAACACCACCGGTAGATGGG
GCGGATTTTCTGGCAGCCTTGGAGGCTAATTGTTTCCGCGGGGCTTTACCACCAGTCGACCTTCTAGCTG
TTTGTTTAGTTCTGGCCATTGTGGAGTGTTTGCTTGGATCCTTTAGTAAAAGGGGAAGAACAGTTGGAAG
GGCCAAAGTGGAAGTCACAAAACAGTGGTCCTATATAAAAGAACAAGAAAAAGATTATTTATATACAACT
GCGGTCACAAGAAGCAACGCGAGANAGCACAACACGCTG
