[The description below was written by a language model from this plasmid's Addgene catalogue record.]
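Description:
pWZ414-F55 is a yeast expression plasmid built on a modified pRS414 backbone from which the Afl III–Sma I segment has been deleted. The pRS414 series are yeast–E. coli shuttle vectors of the centromeric (CEN/ARS) type, generally maintained at low copy in yeast, although the record itself lists copy number as unknown and provides no feature table to confirm individual backbone elements. Selection in Saccharomyces cerevisiae relies on the TRP1 auxotrophic marker, and the plasmid is propagated in E. coli under ampicillin selection.

The payload is a roughly 1.9 kb S. cerevisiae genomic fragment carrying the HHT2-HHF2 locus, which encodes the second copies of histone H3 and histone H4, cloned between Afl III and Spe I sites. In the yeast genome these two genes lie adjacent on opposite strands. The record does not explicitly state the promoter, but a genomic fragment of this kind would be expected to include the native intergenic regulatory region rather than a heterologous promoter. Both histones carry substitutions at N-terminal tail lysines. H3 has lysine 9 changed to arginine (K9R), and H4 has lysines 5 and 12 changed to arginine (K5,12R). Arginine retains the positive charge but cannot be acetylated, so these alleles mimic a permanently unacetylated state at those positions.

According to the associated publication title, the construct belongs to a study of essential and redundant functions of histone acetylation, examined by mutating target lysines in combination with loss of the Gcn5p acetyltransferase. Plasmids of this kind are typically used to supply mutant histones H3 and H4 in yeast strains, allowing the phenotypic consequences of blocking acetylation at specific residues to be assessed.
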