Addgene plasmid #23079: pWZ414-F55
Depositing lab: Sharon Dent. Depositing organization: University of Texas MD Anderson Cancer Center. Publication: Essential and redundant functions of histone acetylation revealed by mutation of target lysines and loss of the Gcn5p acetyltransferase. Zhang W, Bone JR, Edmondson DG, Turner BM, Roth SY. EMBO J. 1998 Jun 1. 17(11):3155-67. 10.1093/emboj/17.11.3155 PubMed 9606197.
Backbone
  Vector backbone: pRS414 delta Afl III- Sma I
  Backbone manufacturer: Stratagene
  Backbone size w/o insert (bp): 4348
  Vector type: Yeast Expression
  Selectable markers: TRP1
Growth in bacteria
  Bacterial resistance: Ampicillin, 100 μg/mL
  Growth temperature: 37°C
  Growth strain: DH5alpha
  Copy number: Unknown
Gene/Insert
  Gene/Insert name: yeast Histone H3-2 and Histone H4-2 (alt name: HHT2-HHF2)
  Species: S. cerevisiae (budding yeast)
  Insert size (bp): 1900
  Mutation: Histone H3 changed Lysine 9 to Arginine, H3 K9R Histone H4 changed Lysines 5 and 12 to Arginines, H4 K5,12R
  GenBank ID: S000004976 S000004975
  Cloning method: Restriction Enzyme; 5′ cloning site Afl III (not destroyed); 3′ cloning site Spe I (unknown if destroyed)
  Sequencing primers: 5′ T7; 3′ CACCTCTGACTTGAGCGTCG
Resource information
  A portion of this plasmid was derived from a plasmid made by: from Dr. Mary Ann Osley, currently at the Univ. of New Mexico, Albuquerque, NM
Terms and licenses: Academic/Nonprofit Terms; Industry Terms: Not Available to Industry
Depositor comments: HHT2 is Yeast ID YNL031C HHF2 is Yeast ID YNL030W HHT2 is gene ID 855700 HHF2 is gene ID 855701
How to cite: pWZ414-F55 was a gift from Sharon Dent (Addgene plasmid # 23079 ; http://n2t.net/addgene:23079 ; RRID:Addgene_23079)
